Addgene plasmid #58114: tdTomato-MCHR1-N-10
Purpose: Localization: Cilium, Excitation: 554, Emission: 581
Depositing lab: Michael Davidson. Depositing organization: Florida State University, Tallahassee.
Backbone
  Vector backbone: tdTomato-N1
  Backbone size w/o insert (bp): 4750
  Vector type: Mammalian Expression
  Selectable markers: Neomycin (select with G418)
Growth in bacteria
  Bacterial resistance: Kanamycin, 50 μg/mL
  Growth temperature: 37°C
  Growth strain: DH5alpha
  Copy number: High Copy
Gene/Insert
  Gene/Insert name: MCHR1 (alt name: NM_145132.2)
  Species: M. musculus (mouse)
  Promoter: CMV
  Tag / fusion protein: tdTomato (C terminal on backbone)
  Cloning method: Unknown
  Sequencing primers: 5′ CMV-F; 3′ SV40pA-R
Terms and licenses: Academic/Nonprofit Terms; Industry Terms: Not Available to Industry
Depositor comments: . Excitation = 554; Emission = 581
How to cite: tdTomato-MCHR1-N-10 was a gift from Michael Davidson (Addgene plasmid # 58114 ; http://n2t.net/addgene:58114 ; RRID:Addgene_58114)
