[The description below was written by a language model from this plasmid's Addgene catalogue record.]
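Description:
tdTomato-MCHR1-N-10 is a mammalian expression plasmid built on the tdTomato-N1 backbone (about 4.75 kb without the insert), designed to produce a fluorescently labelled version of mouse melanin-concentrating hormone receptor 1 (MCHR1). The MCHR1 coding sequence sits downstream of the CMV promoter, a strong constitutive promoter in most mammalian cell lines, and is fused in frame to tdTomato, which is supplied by the backbone and lies at the C terminus of the receptor. The "N-10" in the name probably refers to the N1-style fusion arrangement and a linker between the two proteins, but the record does not spell this out or describe any linker. The use of an SV40 polyA reverse sequencing primer implies an SV40 polyadenylation signal after the fusion. The cloning method is listed as unknown.

In bacteria the plasmid is maintained at high copy number under kanamycin selection. In mammalian cells a neomycin resistance marker permits G418 selection of stable transfectants. No feature table is provided, so the origin of replication and other backbone elements are not explicitly documented.

The stated purpose is localization to the cilium. MCHR1 is a G protein-coupled receptor that accumulates in the membrane of primary cilia, so the fusion serves as a red marker for that organelle in imaging experiments. tdTomato is a bright tandem-dimer red-orange fluorescent protein, and the record gives its excitation maximum as 554 nm and emission maximum as 581 nm. This makes the construct suitable for visualizing cilia, including alongside green or far-red probes in multicolour microscopy.
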