>Addgene plasmid #58114 | tdTomato-MCHR1-N-10 | depositor partial sequence | sequence record 89250 | insert sequence
ATGGATCTGCAAGCCTCGTTGCTGTCCACTGGCCCCAATGCCAGCAACATCTCCGATGGCCAGGATAATT
TCACATTGGCGGGGCCACCTCCTCGCACAAGGAGTGTCTCCTACATCAACATCATCATGCCTTCAGTGTT
TGGTACCATCTGTCTCCTGGGCATTGTGGGAAACTCCACAGTCATTTTTGCCGTGGTGAAGAAATCCAAG
CTGCACTGGTGCAGCAACGTCCCTGACATCTTCATCATCAACCTCTCTGTGGTGGATCTGCTTTTCCTGC
TGGGCATGCCTTTCATGATCCACCAGCTCATGGGTAATGGTGTCTGGCACTTTGGGGAAACCATGTGCAC
CCTCATCACAGCCATGGACGCCAACAGTCAGTTCACCAGCACCTACATCCTGACTGCTATGGCCATTGAC
CGCTACTTGGCCACCGTCCATCCCATCTCCTCCACCAAGTTCCGGAAGCCCTCCATGGCCACCCTGGTGA
TCTGCCTCCTGTGGGCTCTCTCGTTCATTAGCATCACTCCTGTGTGGCTCTATGCCAGGCTTATCCCCTT
CCCAGGGGGTGCTGTGGGCTGTGGCATCCGCCTACCAAACCCAGATACTGATCTTTACTGGTTCACTCTG
TATCAGTTTTTCCTGGCCTTCGCCCTTCCGTTTGTGGTCATCACTGCTGCGTACGTGAAAATACTACAGC
GCATGACGTCTTCGGTGGCCCCAGCCTCTCAACGCAGCATCCGGCTTCGGACAAAGAGGGTGACCCGCAC
AGCCATTGCCATCTGTCTGGTCTTCTTTGTGTGCTGGGCGCCCTACTACGTGCTGCAGCTGACCCAGTTG
TCCATCAGCCGCCCGACCCTCACATTCGTCTACCTGTACAATGCGGCTATCAGCTTGGGCTATGCCAACA
GCTGCCTCAATCCCTTTGTGTACATAGTACTCTGTGAGACCTTTCGAAAACGCTTGGTGCTGTCGGTGAA
GCCCGCGGCCCAGGGGCAGCTTCGCACGGTCAGCAATGCTCAGACAGCTGACGAGGAGAGGACAGAAAGC
AAAGGCACCGGAGGTAGCGGGGATCCACCGGTCGCCACCATGGTGAGCAAGGGCGAGGAGGTCATCAAAG
AGTTCATGCGCTTCAAGGTGCGCATGGAGGGCTCCATGAACGGCCACGAGTTCGAGATCGAGGGCGAGGG
CGAGGGCCGCCCCTACGAGGGCACCCAGACCGCCAAGCTGAAGGTGACCAAGGGCGGCCCCCTGCCCTTC
GCCTGGGACATCCTGTCCCCCCAGTTCATGTACGGCTCCAAGGCGTACGTGAAGCACCCCGCCGACATCC
CCGATTACAAGAAGCTGTCCTTCCCCGAGGGCTTCAAGTGGGAGCGCGTGATGAACTTCGAGGACGGCGG
TCTGGTGACCGTGACCCAGGACTCCTCCCTGCAGGACGGCACGCTGATCTACAAGGTGAAGATGCGCGGC
ACCAACTTCCCCCCCGACGGCCCCGTAATGCAGAAGAAGACCATGGGCTGGGAGGCCTCCACCGAGCGCC
TGTACCCCCGCGACGGCGTGCTGAAGGGCGAGATCCACCAGGCCCTGAAGCTGAAGGACGGCGGCCACTA
CCTGGTGGAGTTCAAGACCATCTACATGGCCAAGAAGCCCGTGCAACTGCCCGGCTACTACTACGTGGAC
ACCAAGCTGGACATCACCTCCCACAACGAGGACTACACCATCGTGGAACAGTACGAGCGCTCCGAGGGCC
GCCACCACCTGTTCCTGGGGCATGGCACCGGCAGCACCGGCAGCGGCAGCTCCGGCACCGCCTCCTCCGA
GGACAACAACATGGCCGTCATCAAAGAGTTCATGCGCTTCAAGGTGCGCATGGAGGGCTCCATGAACGGC
CACGAGTTCGAGATCGAGGGCGAGGGCGAGGGCCGCCCCTACGAGGGCACCCAGACCGCCAAGCTGAAGG
TGACCAAGGGCGGCCCCCTGCCCTTCGCCTGGGACATCCTGTCCCCCCAGTTCATGTACGGCTCCAAGGC
GTACGTGAAGCACCCCGCCGACATCCCCGATTACAAGAAGCTGTCCTTCCCCGAGGGCTTCAAGTGGGAG
CGCGTGATGAACTTCGAGGACGGCGGTCTGGTGACCGTGACCCAGGACTCCTCCCTGCAGGACGGCACGC
TGATCTACAAGGTGAAGATGCGCGGCACCAACTTCCCCCCCGACGGCCCCGTAATGCAGAAGAAGACCAT
GGGCTGGGAGGCCTCCACCGAGCGCCTGTACCCCCGCGACGGCGTGCTGAAGGGCGAGATCCACCAGGCC
CTGAAGCTGAAGGACGGCGGCCACTACCTGGTGGAGTTCAAGACCATCTACATGGCCAAGAAGCCCGTGC
AACTGCCCGGCTACTACTACGTGGACACCAAGCTGGACATCACCTCCCACAACGAGGACTACACCATCGT
GGAACAGTACGAGCGCTCCGAGGGCCGCCACCACCTGTTCCTGTACGGCATGGACGAGCTGTACAAGGCG
GCCGCGACTCTAGATCATAATCAGCCATACCACATT
