>Addgene plasmid #58114 | tdTomato-MCHR1-N-10 | addgene partial sequence | sequence record 109472 | mCherryseq-R 5'-cctcctcgcccttgctcaccat-3'
TTTGCTTTCTGTCCTCTCCTCGTCAGCTGTCTGAGCATTGCTGACCGTGCGAAGCTGCCCCTGGGCCGCG
GGCTTCACCGACAGCACCAAGCGTTTTCGAAAGGTCTCACAGAGTACTATGTACACAAAGGGATTGAGGC
AGCTGTTGGCATAGCCCAAGCTGATAGCCGCATTGTACAGGTAGACGAATGTGAGGGTCGGGCGGCTGAT
GGACAACTGGGTCAGCTGCAGCACGTAGTAGGGCGCCCAGCACACAAAGAAGACCAGACAGATGGCAATG
GCTGTGCGGGTCACCCTCTTTGTCCGAAGCCGGATGCTGCGTTGAGAGGCTGGGGCCACCGAAGACGTCA
TGCGCTGTAGTATTTTCACGTACGCAGCAGTGATGACCACAAACGGAAGGGCGAAGGCCAGGAAAAACTG
ATACAGAGTGAACCAGTAAAGATCAGTATCTGGGTTTGGTAGGCGGATGCCACAGCCCACAGCACCCCCT
GGGAAGGGGATAAGCCTGGCATAGAGCCACACAGGAGTGATGCTAATGAACGAGAGAGCCCACAGGAGGC
AGATCACCAGGGTGGCCATGGAGGGCTTCCGGAACTTGGTGGAGGAGATGGGATGGACGGTGGCCAAGTA
GCGGTCAATGGCCATAGCAGTCAGGATGTAGGTGCTGGTGAACTGACTGTTGGCGTCCATGGCTGTGATG
AGGGTGCACATGGTTTCCCCAAAGTGCCAGACACCATTACCCATGAGCTGGTGGATCATGAAAGGCATGC
CCAGCAGGAAAAGCAGATCCACCACAGAGAGGTTGATGATGAAGATGTC
